>Addgene plasmid #8413 | pMTH PKC epsilon | addgene full sequence | sequence record 469456 | Addgene Long Read Sequencing Result
GGTCCAAAAGGAACGTCTGTGGCCGGGGTCCCACCGCATGGCGCAGCGACCAGGCTGTGGGCTTCAAGCT
CACCGCCTCGCAGATTTTGATCTTAAGAAGGCCATTGAACACTACCATGGTCGGGGCGGGGGTCACTCCG
TCCGCCCCGAGGGCAGGATTGAAGAGCAGGAGCAGGCGCGCCGGGAGCCTGGGGGACCTCGTGCCGAATT
AATTCAGTTTCTCAGGGCATCAGGTCTTCACCAAAGTAGGAGAAGCCTTTAAATTCTTCCTGGTTGATCT
GCTTAATGATTGCTTCATCCACAAGTGTAAGTATTGGCTCTTCCCGCGTAAAGTCTTGGTCAAAGTTATT
GACATCTCTTTTGGTTTTAATTCTCGGCTTGAAGGGGGGCTTGATTTTCTTCTGCTCCAGCAGTACCCAG
TCAATCTCCTTGAAGAATGGATGTTGCTTGATGGCGTCCTCCCCGTTCTGCGCTGCCACACAGCCCAGGC
GCTTGTGCGGGTTCTTGGTCATGAAAGCTTTCAGGATGCTGACAGCTTCCTTGCTAAGCCAGACAGGATA
GAGAACATCATCATGAAGGATGGATTCGAACAAGTCGTCCTCGTTGTCAGCTTCAAAGGGGGGCTGCCCA
GCCATCATCTCGTACATCAGCACCCCCAGGGCCCACCAGTCCACTGAGGGGCCGTACTCCAACTCCTGTA
GGATCTCTGGAGCTATGTAGTCAGGAGTCCCACAGAAGGTGGTAGTTGTCACACCATTCATAATCCCTTC
CTTGCACATCCCAAAGTCAGCCAGCTTGCAGTGGCCTTCTGCATCTAGAAGGATGTTGTCCAGTTTCAAA
TCCCTGTAGATCACTCCGTGCTGGTGGAGAAACATGAGGGCTGATGTGACCTCTGCGGCATAGAACCGAG
AACGAGGCTCATCAAATTTTCGGGACCGCTGAATCTGGAACATGAGGTCTCCACCATTTACATATTCCAT
GACGAAGAAGAGGCGGTCCTTGGTCTGGAAGCAGCAATAGAGTTGGGTTAGATAAGGGTGTTTCCGAGCC
AGAGCCAAAATCCTCTTCTCTGTCATTGTGCAGTCCACATCATCGTCTTGTAGGATAACGTCCTTCTTCA
AGACCTTCACAGCGTAGACTTCATCTTTGCCTTTGAGTTCCGCCAACATGACCTTGCCAAAGCTGCCTTT
GCCCAACACCTTGATGAAGTTGAACTCATCCAGCCCCAAGCGCTTGGCCTGGCCTGGCCGGACTTCCCCG
TTCTCTCCGGGGCTTGCCAGCTGGCCATCGGTGGCCGACGACGCTCGGTGCTCCTCTCCTCGGTTGTCAA
ATGACAAGGCCTTCCGAATGTTGTTTTCAAGTTCTTTTAGTTCCTGGTCACAAGGGGAGGTGGGCGCTGA
CTTGGATCGGTCGTCTTCAGATGGGGAGTTTCCAGAAGCCGGCTGTGGGGACTCAGCACCAGCAGCGAGC
TTTTTCCTCCTTTGGCCACTGTTGGTGATTTTGTCTGGAGTAACACCAAGGTCAGCCAGCACTTTGGCAA
TTCCTCTGGCGTCTACCCCACAGTTGGGAGCCACATTGGTCTCACATCGCCGGTGAACATTCATTTTGCA
GACTTTACACTGCAAGCCCTGCCGCAAGAGGCCCCAGAGCAGGGACCCACAGTGGTCACAGAACGTGGGG
ACCTTGTAGTTGTGGATCCCGAACTTGTGGGGCATGTTGACGCTGAACCGTTGGGAGCCCACCTCGTCAG
GGGTTTCCTGTTTCTTCAGCCCAGCGCACTTTGTAATAATGAGCTCATGACATCGCTTGTGGACAACGCA
AGTGCAAACTTGACATTGATATCCCTGTTTTCCTATGACACCCCAGATGAAATCTCTGCAGTGGGAGCAG
TAGGTGGGTTGCCGCAAGTAGGTGGCCATGAACTTGTGGCCATTGACCTGGTGGACCCTGCGCCTGACAG
CCCCTTGCCGCTTCCTTGGCCGCATACGCTCCCTGAACACTCGTTCTTCATTGTCTTTAGGGGCTTCACC
CGATGATCCCGAGAGATCGATGATCACGTACACTTTTCCTTCTGGCTCCAGGTCAATCCAGTCCTCGAAG
TGACGGCTCCCATTCTGCAGCAGCTCCTCGAACTGGATGGTGCAGTTGGCCACGAAGTCGTCGTAGCCGA
TAGGAGCGTCGTGAAAGACAGCCAGCTCGATCTTGCGCCCATTGCACACATCGGTGACGAACTCATCGTG
CCAGGCCGGGCTGTTGGTCTTTTGCTTGGTGGCTGTTTGGCCGATGCGCGAGTCGTCCACGTTAAGGGCA
ATGTAGGGGTCCAAAAGGAACGTCTGTGGCCGGGGTCCCACCGCATGGCGCAGCGACCAGGCTGTGGGCT
TCAAGCTCACCGCCTCGCAGATTTTGATCTTAAGAAGGCCATTGAACACTACCATGGTCGGGGCGGGGGT
CACTCCGTCCGCCCCGAGGGCAGGATTGAAGAGCAGGAGCAGGCGCGCCGGGAGCCTGGGGGACCTCGTG
CCGAATTGATCCTGAGAACTTCAGGGTGAGTCTATGGGACCCTTGATGTTTTCTTTCCCCTTCTTTTCTA
TGGTTAAGTTCATGTCATAGGAAGGGGAGAAGTAACAGGGTACAGTTTAGAATGGGAAACAGACGAATGA
TTGCATCAGTGTGGAAGTCTCAGGATCGTTTTAGTTTCTTTTATTTGCTGTTCATAACAATTGTTTTCTT
TTGTTTAATTCTTGCTTTCTTTTTTTTTCTTCTCCGCAATTTTTACTATTATACTTAATGCCTTAACATT
GTGTATAACAAAAGGAAATATCTCTGAGATACATTAAGTAACTTAAAAAAAAACTTTACACAGTCTGCCT
AGTACATTACTATTTGGAATATATGTGTGCTTATTTGCATATTCATAATCTCCCTACTTTATTTTCTTTT
ATTTTTAATTGATACATAATCATTATACATATTTATGGGTTAAAGTGTAATGTTTTAATATGTGTACACA
TATTGACCAAATCAGGGTAATTTTGCATTTGTAATTTTAAAAAATGCTTTCTTCTTTTAATATACTTTTT
TGTTTATCTTATTTCTAATACTTTCCCTAATCTCTTTCTTTCAGGGCAATAATGATACAATGTATCATGC
CTCTTTGCACCATTCTAAAGAATAACAGTGATAATTTCTGGGTTAAGGCAATAGCAATATTTCTGCATAT
AAATATTTCTGCATATAAATTGTAACTGATGTAAGAGGTTTCATATTGCTAATAGCAGCTACAATCCAGC
TACCATTCTGCTTTTATTTTATGGTTGGGATAAGGCTGGATTATTCTGAGTCCAAGCTAGGCCCTTTTGC
TAATCATGTTCATACCTCTTATCTTCCTCCCACAGCTCCTGGGCAACGTGCTGGTCTGTGTGCTGGCCCA
TCACTTTGGCAAAGAATTCACCCCACCAGTGCAGGCTGCCTATCAGAAAGTGGTGGCTGGTGTGGCTAAT
GCCCTGGCCCACAAGTATCACTAAGCTCGCTTTCTTGCTGTCCAATTTCTATTAAAGGTTCCTTTGTTCC
CTAAGTCCAACTACTAAACTGGGGGATATTATGAAGGGCCTTGAGCATCTGGATTCTGCCTAATAAAAAA
CATTTATTTTCATTGCAATGATGTATTTAAATTATTTCTGAATATTTTACTAAAAAGGGAATGTGGGAGG
TCAGTGCATTTAAAACATAAAGAAATGAAGAGCTAGTTCAAACCTTGGGAAAATACACTATATCTTAAAC
TCCATGAAAGAAGGTGAGGCTGCAAACAGCTAATGCACATTGGCAACAGCCCCTGATGCCTATGCCTTAT
TCATCCCTCAGAAAAGGATTCAAGTAGAGGCTTGATTTGGAGGTTAAAGTTTTGCTATGCTGTATTTTAC
ATTACTTATTGTTTTAGCTGTCCTCATGAATGTCTTTTCACTACCCATTTGCTTATCCTGCATCTCTCAG
CCTTGACTCCACTCAGTTCTCTTGCTTAGAGATACCACCTTTCCCCTGAAGTGTTCCTTCCATGTTTTAC
GGCGAGATGGTTTCTCCTCGCCTGGCCACTCAGCCTTAGTTGTCTCTGTTGTCTTATAGAGGTCTACTTG
AAGAAGGAAAAACAGGGGGCATGGTTTGACTGTCCTGTGAGCCCTTCTTCCCTGCCTCCCCCACTCACAG
TGACCCGGAATCTGCAGTGCTAGTCTCCCGGAACTATCACTCTTTCACAGTCTGCTTTGGAAGGACTGGG
CTTAGTATGAAAAGTTAGGACTGAGAAGAATTTGAAAGGGGGCTTTTTGTAGCTTGATATTCACTACTGT
CTTATTACCCTATCATAGGCCCACCCCAAATGGAAGTCCCATTCTTCCTCAGGATGTTTAAGATTAGCAT
TCAGGAAGAGATCAGAGGTCTGCTGGCTCCCTTATCATGTCCCTTATGGTGCTTCTGGCTCTGCAGTTAT
TAGCATAGTGTTACCATCAACCACCTTAACTTCATTTTTCTTATTCAATACCTAGGTAGGTAGATGCTAG
ATTCTGGAAATAAAATATGAGTCTCAAGTGGTCCTTGTCCTCTCTCCCAGTCAAATTCTGAATCTAGTTG
GCAAGATTCTGAAATCAAGGCATATAATCAGTAATAAGTGATGATAGAAGGGTATATAGAAGAATTTTAT
TATATGAGAGGGTGAAACCCTCAAAATGAAATGAAATCAGACCCTTGTCTTACACCATAAACAAAAATAA
ATTTGAATGGGTTAAAGAATTAAACTAAGACCTAAAACCATAAAAATTTTTAAAGAAATCAAAAGAAGAA
AATTCTAATATTCATGTTGCAGCCGTTTTTTGAATTTGATATGAGAAGCAAAGGCAACAAAAGGAAAAAT
AAAGAAGTGAGGCTACATCAAACTAAAAAATTTCCACACAAAAAAGAAAACAATGAACAAATGAAAGGTG
AACCATGAAATGGCATATTTGCAAACCAAATATTTCTTAAATATTTTGGTTAATATCCAAAATATATAAG
AAACACAGATGATTCAATAACAAACAAAAAATTAAAAATAGGAAAATAAAAAAATTAAAAAGAAGAAAAT
CCTGCCATTTATGGCAGAATTGATGAACCTGGAGGATGTAAAACTAAGAAAAATAAGCCTGACACAAAAA
GACAAATACTACACAACCTTGCTCATATGTGAAACATAAAAAAGTCACTCTCATGGAAACAGACAGTAGA
GGTATGGTTTCCAGGGGTTGGGGGTGGGAGAATCAGGAAACTATTACTCAAAGGGTATAAAATTTCAGTT
ATGTGGGATGAATAAATTCTAGATATCTAATGTACAGCATCGTGACTGTAGTTAATTGTACTGTAAGTAT
ATTTAAAATTTGCAAAGAGAGTAGATTTTTTTGTTTTTTTAGATGGAGTTTTGCTCTTGTTGTCCAGGCT
GGAGTGCAATGGCAAGATCCTCTACGCCGGACGCATCGTGGCCGGCATCACCGGCGCCACAGGTGCGGTT
GCTGGCGCCTATATCGCCGACATCACCGATGGGGAAGATCGGGCTCGCCACTTCGGGCTCATGAGCGCTT
GTTTCGGCGTGGGTATGGTGGCAGGCCCCGTGGCCGGGGGACTGTTGGGCGCCATCTCCTTGCATGCACC
ATTCCTTGCGGCGGCGGTGCTCAACGGCCTCAACCTACTACTGGGCTGCTTCCTAATGCAGGAGTCGCAT
AAGGGAGAGCGTCGACCGATCCAGACATGATAAGATACATTGATGAGTTTGGACAAACCACAACTAGAAT
GCAGTGAAAAAAATGCTTTATTTGTGAAATTTGTGATGCTATTGCTTTATTTGTAACCATTATAAGCTGC
AATAAACAAGTTAACAACAACAATTGCATTCATTTTATGTTTCAGGTTCAGGGGGAGGTGTGGGAGGTTT
TTTAAAGCAAGTAAAACCTCTACAAATGTGGTATGGCTGATTATGATCTCTAGTCAAGGCACTATACATC
AAATATTCCTTATTAACCCCTTTACAAATTAAAAAGCTAAAGGTACACAATTTTTGAGCATAGTTATTAA
TAGCAGACACTCTATGCCTGTGTGGAGTAAGAAAAAACAGTATGTTATGATTATAACTGTTATGCCTACT
TATAAAGGTTACAGAATATTTTTCCATAATTTTCTTGTATAGCAGTGCAGCTTTTTCCTTTGTGGTGTAA
ATAGCAAAGCAAGCAAGAGTTCTATTACTAAACACAGCATGACTCAAAAAACTTAGCAATTCTGAAGGAA
AGTCCTTGGGGTCTTCTACCTTTCTCTTCTTTTTTGGAGGAGTAGAATGTTGAGAGTCAGCAGTAGCCTC
ATCATCACTAGATGGCATTTCTTCTGAGCAAAACAGGTTTTCCTCATTAAAGGCATTCCACCACTGCTCC
CATTCATCAGTTCCATAGGTTGGAATCTAAAATACACAAACAATTAGAATCAGTAGTTTAACACATTATA
CACTTAAAAATTTTATATTTACCTTAGAGCTTTAAATCTCTGTAGGTAGTTTGTCCAATTATGTCACACC
ACAGAAGTAAGGTTCCTTCACAAAGATCCGGACCAAAGCGGCCATCGTGCCTCCCCACTCCTGCAGTTCG
GGGGCATGGATGCGCGGATAGCCGCTGCTGGTTTCCTGGATGCCGACGGATTTGCACTGCCGGTAGAACT
CCGCGAGGTCGTCCAGCCTCAGGCAGCAGCTGAACCAACTCGCGAGGGGATCGAGCCCGGGGTGGGCGAA
GAACTCCAGCATGAGATCCCCGCGCTGGAGGATCATCCAGCCGGCGTCCCGGAAAACGATTCCGAAGCCC
AACCTTTCATAGAAGGCGGCGGTGGAATCGAAATCTCGTGATGGCAGGTTGGGCGTCGCTTGGTCGGTCA
TTTCGAACCCCAGAGTCCCGCTCAGAAGAACTCGTCAAGAAGGCGATAGAAGGCGATGCGCTGCGAATCG
GGAGCGGCGATACCGTAAAGCACGAGGAAGCGGTCAGCCCATTCGCCGCCAAGCTCTTCAGCAATATCAC
GGGTAGCCAACGCTATGTCCTGATAGCGGTCCGCCACACCCAGCCGGCCACAGTCGATGAATCCAGAAAA
GCGGCCATTTTCCACCATGATATTCGGCAAGCAGGCATCGCCATGGGTCACGACGAGATCCTCGCCGTCG
GGCATGCGCGCCTTGAGCCTGGCGAACAGTTCGGCTGGCGCGAGCCCCTGATGCTCTTCGTCCAGATCAT
CCTGATCGACAAGACCGGCTTCCATCCGAGTACGTGCTCGCTCGATGCGATGTTTCGCTTGGTGGTCGAA
TGGGCAGGTAGCCGGATCAAGCGTATGCAGCCGCCGCATTGCATCAGCCATGATGGATACTTTCTCGGCA
GGAGCAAGGTGAGATGACAGGAGATCCTGCCCCGGCACTTCGCCCAATAGCAGCCAGTCCCTTCCCGCTT
CAGTGACAACGTCGAGCACAGCTGCGCAAGGAACGCCCGTCGTGGCCAGCCACGATAGCCGCGCTGCCTC
GTCCTGCAGTTCATTCAGGGCACCGGACAGGTCGGTCTTGACAAAAAGAACCGGGCGCCCCTGCGCTGAC
AGCCGGAACACGGCGGCATCAGAGCAGCCGATTGTCTGTTGTGCCCAGTCATAGCCGAATAGCCTCTCCA
CCCAAGCGGCCGGAGAACCTGCGTGCAATCCATCTTGTTCAATCATGCGAAACGATCCTCATCCTGTCTC
TTGATCAGATCTTGATCCCCTGCGCCATCAGATCCTTGGCGGCAAGAAAGCCATCCAGTTTACTTTGCAG
GGCTTCCCAACCTTACCAGAGGGCGCCCCAGCTGGCAATTCCGGTTCGCTTGCTGTCCATAAAACCGCCC
AGTCTAGCTATCGCCATGTAAGCCCACTGCAAGCTACCTGCTTTCTCTTTGCGCTTGCGTTTTCCCTTGT
CCAGATAGCCCAGTAGCTGACATTCATCCGGGGTCAGCACCGTTTCTGCGGACTGGCTTTCTACGTGTTC
CGCTTCCTTTAGCAGCCCTTGCGCCCTGAGTGCTTGCGGCAGCGTGAAGCTTTTTGCAAAAGCCTAGGCC
TCCAAAAAAGCCTCCTCACTACTTCTGGAATAGCTCAGAGGCCGAGGCGGCCTCGGCCTCTGCATAAATA
AAAAAAATTAGTCAGCCATGGGGCGGAGAATGGGCGGAACTGGGCGGAGTTAGGGGCGGGATGGGCGGAG
TTAGGGGCGGGACTATGGTTGCTGACTAATTGAGATGCATGCTTTGCATACTTCTGCCTGCTGGGGAGCC
TGGGGACTTTCCACACCTGGTTGCTGACTAATTGAGATGCATGCTTTGCATACTTCTGCCTGCTGGGGAG
CCTGGGGACTTTCCACACCCTAACTGACACACATTCCACAGGGTCGACCGATGCCCTTGAGAGCCTTCAA
CCCAGTCAGCTCCTTCCGGTGGGCGCGGGGCATGACTATCGTCGCCGCACTTATGACTGTCTTCTTTATC
ATGCAACTCGTAGGACAGGTGCCGGCAGCGCTCTGGGTCATTTTCGGCGAGGACCGCTTTCGCTGGAGCG
CGACGATGATCGGCCTGTCGCTTGCGGTATTCGGAATCTTGCACGCCCTCGCTCAAGCCTTCGTCACTGG
TCCCGCCACCAAACGTTTCGGCGAGAAGCAGGCCATTATCGCCGGCATGGCGGCCGACGCGCTGGGCTAC
GTCTTGCTGGCGTTCGCGACGCGAGGCTGGATGGCCTTCCCCATTATGATTCTTCTCGCTTCCGGCGGCA
TCGGGATGCCCGCGTTGCAGGCCATGCTGTCCAGGCAGGTAGATGACGACCATCAGGGACAGCTTCAAGG
ATCGCTCGCGGCTCTTACCAGCCTAACTTCGATCATTGGACCGCTGATCGTCACGGCGATTTATGCCGCC
TCGGCGAGCACATGGAACGGGTTGGCATGGATTGTAGGCGCCGCCCTATACCTTGTCTGCCTCCCCGCGT
TGCGTCGCGGTGCATGGAGCCGGGCCACCTCGACCTGAATGGAAGCCGGCGGCACCTCGCTAACGGATTC
ACCACTCCAAGAATTGGAGCCAATCAATTCTTGCGGAGAACTGTGAATGCGCAAACCAACCCTTGGCAGA
ACATATCCATCGCGTCCGCCATCTCCAGCAGCCGCACGCGGCGCATCTCGGGCAGCGTTGGGTCCAGGCA
CTCCTTTCAAGACCTAGAAGGTCCATTAGCTGCAAAGATTCCTCTCTGTTTAAAACTTTATCCATCTTTG
CAAAGCTTTTTGCAAAAGCCTAGGCCTCCAAAAAAGCCTCCTCACTACTTCTGGAATAGCTCAGAGGCCG
AGGCGGCCTCGGCCTCTGCATAAATAAAAAAAATTAGTCAGCCATGGGGCGGAGAATGGGCGGAACTGGG
CGGAGTTAGGGGCGGGATGGGCGGAGTTAGGGGCGGGACTATGGTTGCTGACTAATTGAGATGCATGCTT
TGCATACTTCTGCCTGCTGGGGAGCCTGGAACCGTAAAAAGGCCGCGTTGCTGGCGTTTTTCCATAGGCT
CCGCCCCCCTGACGAGCATCACAAAAATCGACGCTCAAGTCAGAGGTGGCGAAACCCGACAGGACTATAA
AGATACCAGGCGTTTCCCCCTGGAAGCTCCCTCGTGCGCTCTCCTGTTCCGACCCTGCCGCTTACCGGAT
ACCTGTCCGCCTTTCTCCCTTCGGGAAGCGTGGCGCTTTCTCATAGCTCACGCTGTAGGTATCTCAGTTC
GGTGTAGGTCGTTCGCTCCAAGCTGGGCTGTGTGCACGAACCCCCCGTTCAGCCCGACCGCTGCGCCTTA
TCCGGTAACTATCGTCTTGAGTCCAACCCGGTAAGACACGACTTATCGCCACTGGCAGCAGCCACTGGTA
ACAGGATTAGCAGAGCGAGGTATGTAGGCGGTGCTACAGAGTTCTTGAAGTGGTGGCCTAACTACGGCTA
CACTAGAAGGACAGTATTTGGTATCTGCGCTCTGCTGAAGCCAGTTACCTTCGGAAAAAGAGTTGGTAGC
TCTTGATCCGGCAAACAAACCACCGCTGGTAGCGGTGGTTTTTTTGTTTGCAAGCAGCAGATTACGCGCA
GAAAAAAAGGATCTCAAGAAGATCCTTTGATCTTTTCTACGGGGTCTGACGCTCAGTGGAACGAAAACTC
ACGTTAAGGGATTTTGGTCATGAGATTATCAAAAAGGATCTTCACCTAGATCCTTTTAAATTAAAAATGA
AGTTTTAAATCAATCTAAAGTATATATGAGTAAACTTGGTCTGACAGTTACCAATGCTTAATCAGTGAGG
CACCTATCTCAGCGATCTGTCTATTTCGTTCATCCATAGTTGCCTGACTCCCCGTCGTGTAGATAACTAC
GATACGGGAGGGCTTACCATCTGGCCCCAGTGCTGCAATGATACCGCGAGACCCACGCTCACCGGCTCCA
GATTTATCAGCAATAAACCAGCCAGCCGGAAGGGCCGAGCGCAGAAGTGGTCCTGCAACTTTATCCGCCT
CCATCCAGTCTATTAATTGTTGCCGGGAAGCTAGAGTAAGTAGTTCGCCAGTTAATAGTTTGCGCAACGT
TGTTGCCATTGCTGCAGGCATCGTGGTGTCACGCTCGTCGTTTGGTATGGCTTCATTCAGCTCCGGTTCC
CAACGATCAAGGCGAGTTACATGATCCCCCATGTTGTGCAAAAAAGCGGTTAGCTCCTTCGGTCCTCCGA
TCGTTGTCAGAAGTAAGTTGGCCGCAGTGTTATCACTCATGGTTATGGCAGCACTGCATAATTCTCTTAC
TGTCATGCCATCCGTAAGATGCTTTTCTGTGACTGGTGAGTACTCAACCAAGTCATTCTGAGAATAGTGT
ATGCGGCGACCGAGTTGCTCTTGCCCGGCGTCAACACGGGATAATACCGCGCCACATAGCAGAACTTTAA
AAGTGCTCATCATTGGAAAACGTTCTTCGGGGCGAAAACTCTCAAGGATCTTACCGCTGTTGAGATCCAG
TTCGATGTAACCCACTCGTGCACCCAACTGATCTTCAGCATCTTTTACTTTCACCAGCGTTTCTGGGTGA
GCAAAAACAGGAAGGCAAAATGCCGCAAAAAAGGGAATAAGGGCGACACGGAAATGTTGAATACTCATAC
TCTTCCTTTTTCAATATTATTGAAGCATTTATCAGGGTTATTGTCTCATGAGCGGATACATATTTGAATG
TATTTAGAAAAATAAACAAATAGGGGTTCCGCGCACATTTCCCCGAAAAGTGCCACCTGACGTCTAAGAA
ACCATTATTATCATGACATTAACCTATAAAAATAGGCGTATCACGAGGCCCTTTCGTCTTCAAGAATTCT
GGTTTTTTTGTTTGTTTGTTTGGTTTTGGTTTTTGGTTTTTCGAGACAGGGTTTCTCTATATAGCCCTAG
CTGTCCTGGAACTCACTTTGTTGACCAGGCTGGCCTCGAACTCAGAAATCCGCCTGCCTCTGCCTCCTGA
GTGCTGGGATCAAAGGCGTGCGCCACCAACACCCGGCTTGTTTTTTTTTTTTTTTTTTAATCTTTAATCA
CTTCCTTATTAACTTTTGAAATAGGATCTCATTTGTGTGGCCCTGGCTGGCCTTGAATTTTGCAGAGATC
ATCTGCCTCTGACTTCTAAGAGCTGAGATTAAAGAGCTACCCTAAGGCAAGAATTTAACTGTATAGATAA
AGACTCAGTTCCAAATGAAGGTTTTTTTTTGGATCTTCCCACGCAGAGGGTATTGCTGTGTTGTCTCCTC
CAAGAGGAAATATCCGGAGGAAGGAGAAACGCCCTGGGTAATATTATACTACCAAACCAGTGGGTTGATA
ATAGAAAGACACTTGTATCTAAACCACCATGAAGGAGGAGGAAGAGGAGGAGGGGGGAGGAGGAGAAAAA
GGAAGAAGAGAGGAGAAAGAAGGGGAGAAGAACGGAGAAGAGGAGGAAGAAGAGGAGGAAGAGGGAGAGG
GGGAAGAGGAGGGGGAAGTGTGTGTGTGGGGGGGGGGGAGTGTCATAGCCCAGCACCTGGTGCCTTCTCT
GCCTACAGATGAACTTTGTACAGAATCACAGCAAGAGAACGTGGGACAAATACAGGAGCGTTAGTGCCAG
GCAGTGCTGGTTCACAGCCGTTGTACTACTGACTGGATATATGGCCTGGGCAAGTCACTGAACCTCTGAA
TCCTCTGTCCTTGTGTGTAAATAGAATTTGCATCTCTCTATAGGTATTAAATGAGAAATTGGTTTAACTC
CTGGTTCTGGCATAATAGACATATTGCTGGTGGTGGTTCTACCACAGTTAAGCAAAAACCTGCCCAAAGT
CGTATAGCTCAGAAGTGATGGTATGCATGAGCCAACAGTGTAGCTGTTCTCTTGCCCAGGACACAAGGCC
TGCCTGACAGCAGACTCTAATGTTACTCAAAATCAGAAGCATTAAAAAAAAAAGAAAGAAAGAAATAGCT
GACTTTATTTTTTTTATCTAATGCAGTCCCCACCTAAAATGATCTCTCTGGAGGGAGGGTACCTTGGTTT
TTAAAACCAGCCTGGAGTAGAGCAGATGGGTTAAGGTGAGTGACCCCTCAGCCCTGGACATTCTTAGATG
AGCCCCCTCAGGAGTAGAGAATAATGTTGAGATGAGTTCTGTTGGCTAAAATAATCAAGGCTAGTCTTTA
TAAAACTGTCTCCTCTTCTCCTAGCTTCGATCCAGAGAGAGACCTGGGCGGAGCTGGTCGCTGCTCAGGA
ACTCCAGGAAAGGAGAAGCTGAGGTTACCACGCTGCGAATGGGTTTACGGAGATAGCTGGCTTTCCGGGG
TGAGTTCTCGTAAACTCCAGAGCAGCGATAGGCCGTAATATCGGGGAAAGCACTATAGGGACATGATGTT
CCACACGTCACATGGGTCGTCCTATCCGAGCCAGTCGTGCCAAAGGGGCGGTCCCGCTGTGCACACTGGC
GCTCCAGGGAGCTCTGCACTCCGCCCGAAAAGTGCGCTCGGCTCTGCCAAGGACGCGGGGCGCGTGACTA
TGCGTGGGCTGGAGCAACCGCCTGCTGGGTGCAAACCCTTTGCGCCCGGACTCGTCCAACGACTATAAAG
AGGGCAGGCTGTCCTCTAAGCGTCACCACGACTTCAACGTCCTGAGTACCTTCTCCTCACTTACTCCGTA
GCTCCAGCTTCACCAGATCCTCTAGAGTCGACCTGCAGCCCAAGCTCGCGGATCAATTCAGTTTCTCAGG
GCATCAGGTCTTCACCAAAGTAGGAGAAGCCTTTAAATTCTTCCTGGTTGATCTGCTTAATGATTGCTTC
ATCCACAAGTGTAAGTATTGGCTCTTCCCGCGTAAAGTCTTGGTCAAAGTTATTGACATCTCTTTTGGTT
TTAATTCTCGGCTTGAAGGGGGGCTTGATTTTCTTCTGCTCCAGCAGTACCCAGTCAATCTCCTTGAAGA
ATGGATGTTGCTTGATGGCGTCCTCCCCGTTCTGCGCTGCCACACAGCCCAGGCGCTTGTGCGGGTTCTT
GGTCATGAAAGCTTTCAGGATGCTGACAGCTTCCTTGCTAAGCCAGACAGGATAGAGAACATCATCATGA
AGGATGGATTCGAACAAGTCGTCCTCGTTGTCAGCTTCAAAGGGGGGCTGCCCAGCCATCATCTCGTACA
TCAGCACCCCCAGGGCCCACCAGTCCACTGAGGGGCCGTACTCCAACTCCTGTAGGATCTCTGGAGCTAT
GTAGTCAGGAGTCCCACAGAAGGTGGTAGTTGTCACACCATTCATAATCCCTTCCTTGCACATCCCAAAG
TCAGCCAGCTTGCAGTGGCCTTCTGCATCTAGAAGGATGTTGTCCAGTTTCAAATCCCTGTAGATCACTC
CGTGCTGGTGGAGAAACATGAGGGCTGATGTGACCTCTGCGGCATAGAACCGAGAACGAGGCTCATCAAA
TTTTCGGGACCGCTGAATCTGGAACATGAGGTCTCCACCATTTACATATTCCATGACGAAGAAGAGGCGG
TCCTTGGTCTGGAAGCAGCAATAGAGTTGGGTTAGATAAGGGTGTTTCCGAGCCAGAGCCAAAATCCTCT
TCTCTGTCATTGTGCAGTCCACATCATCGTCTTGTAGGATAACGTCCTTCTTCAAGACCTTCACAGCGTA
GACTTCATCTTTGCCTTTGAGTTCCGCCAACATGACCTTGCCAAAGCTGCCTTTGCCCAACACCTTGATG
AAGTTGAACTCATCCAGCCCCAAGCGCTTGGCCTGGCCTGGCCGGACTTCCCCGTTCTCTCCGGGGCTTG
CCAGCTGGCCATCGGTGGCCGACGACGCTCGGTGCTCCTCTCCTCGGTTGTCAAATGACAAGGCCTTCCG
AATGTTGTTTTCAAGTTCTTTTAGTTCCTGGTCACAAGGGGAGGTGGGCGCTGACTTGGATCGGTCGTCT
TCAGATGGGGAGTTTCCAGAAGCCGGCTGTGGGGACTCAGCACCAGCAGCGAGCTTTTTCCTCCTTTGGC
CACTGTTGGTGATTTTGTCTGGAGTAACACCAAGGTCAGCCAGCACTTTGGCAATTCCTCTGGCGTCTAC
CCCACAGTTGGGAGCCACATTGGTCTCACATCGCCGGTGAACATTCATTTTGCAGACTTTACACTGCAAG
CCCTGCCGCAAGAGGCCCCAGAGCAGGGACCCACAGTGGTCACAGAACGTGGGGACCTTGTAGTTGTGGA
TCCCGAACTTGTGGGGCATGTTGACGCTGAACCGTTGGGAGCCCACCTCGTCAGGGGTTTCCTGTTTCTT
CAGCCCAGCGCACTTTGTAATAATGAGCTCATGACATCGCTTGTGGACAACGCAAGTGCAAACTTGACAT
TGATATCCCTGTTTTCCTATGACACCCCAGATGAAATCTCTGCAGTGGGAGCAGTAGGTGGGTTGCCGCA
AGTAGGTGGCCATGAACTTGTGGCCATTGACCTGGTGGACCCTGCGCCTGACAGCCCCTTGCCGCTTCCT
TGGCCGCATACGCTCCCTGAACACTCGTTCTTCATTGTCTTTAGGGGCTTCACCCGATGATCCCGAGAGA
TCGATGATCACGTACACTTTTCCTTCTGGCTCCAGGTCAATCCAGTCCTCGAAGTGACGGCTCCCATTCT
GCAGCAGCTCCTCGAACTGGATGGTGCAGTTGGCCACGAAGTCGTCGTAGCCGATAGGAGCGTCGTGAAA
GACAGCCAGCTCGATCTTGCGCCCATTGCACACATCGGTGACGAACTCATCGTGCCAGGCCGGGCTGTTG
GTCTTTTGCTTGGTGGCTGTTTGGCCGATGCGCGAGTCGTCCACGTTAAGGGCAATGTAGG
Features (pLannotate 1.2.2; 25 found; start..end, strand, type, name):
    225..2435    -  CDS            Prkce: KPCE_MOUSE - Also known as Pkce, Pkcea. Experimental evidence at protein level: Swiss-Prot protein existence level 1. Calcium-independent, phospholipid- and diacylglycerol (DAG)- dependent serine/threonine-protein kinase that plays essential roles in the regulation of multiple cellular processes linked to cytoskeletal proteins, such as cell adhesion, motility, migration and cell cycle, functions in neuron growth and ion channel regulation, and is involved in immune response, cancer cell invasion and regulation of apoptosis. Mediates cell adhesion to the extracellular matrix via integrin- depen
   2546..2634    +  intron         β-globin intron (fragment): internally truncated intron from human β-globin
   3004..3395    +  intron         β-globin intron (fragment): internally truncated intron from human β-globin
   3399..3521    +  CDS            HBB: HBB_COLGU - Experimental evidence at transcript level: Swiss-Prot protein existence level 2. Involved in oxygen transport from the lung to the various peripheral tissues. From Colobus guereza (Mantled guereza) (Eastern black-and-white colobus monkey).
   3525..3919    +  polyA_signal   β-globin poly(A): human β-globin polyadenylation signal
   4482..4673    +  ncRNA          CoTC ribozyme: Accession: RF00621 - Beta-globin co-transcriptional cleavage ribozyme
   5476..5760    +  CDS            TcR (fragment): tetracycline efflux protein; tet; confers resistance to tetracycline
   5758..5892    -  polyA_signal   SV40 poly(A) signal: SV40 polyadenylation signal
   5915..5998    -  CDS            large T antigen (fragment): large T antigen from SV40 (simian virus 40)
   6317..6337    -  CDS            SV40 NLS: nuclear localization signal of SV40 (simian virus 40) large T antigen
   6467..6532    -  intron         small t intron: SV40 (simian virus 40) small t antigen intron
   6534..6608    -  CDS            small t antigen (fragment): SV40 (simian virus 40) small t antigen
   6611..6931    -  CDS            ble (fragment): BLE_KLEPN - Experimental evidence at protein level: Swiss-Prot protein existence level 1. Binding protein with a strong affinity to the bleomycin family of antibiotics. Binds to CL990; an antimitotic-antibiotic compound. From Klebsiella pneumoniae.
   6955..7746    -  CDS            neo: KKA2_KLEPN - Also known as kan, nptII. Experimental evidence at protein level: Swiss-Prot protein existence level 1. Resistance to kanamycin, neomycin, paromomycin, ribostamycin, butirosin and gentamicin B. From Klebsiella pneumoniae.
   7778..8101    -  CDS            tnpA (fragment): TN5P_ECOLX - Also known as tnp. Experimental evidence at protein level: Swiss-Prot protein existence level 1. Mediates transposition of transposon Tn5 by a 'cut and paste' mechanism. First, the monomeric transposase binds the 19 bp inverted DNA repeats flanking the transposon. Then, dimerization of the DNA- bound transposase creates a synaptic DNA complex. After nicking of the first DNA strand, excision of the transposon proceeds through a series of intermediates. The transposase then mediates the insertion of the transposon at a new site by strand transfer. The activity of the wild- type tran
   8103..8432    -  promoter       SV40 promoter: SV40 enhancer and early promoter
   8443..9068    +  CDS            TcR (fragment): tetracycline efflux protein; tet; confers resistance to tetracycline
   9234..9305    -  CDS            small t antigen (fragment): SV40 (simian virus 40) small t antigen
   9327..9537    -  promoter       SV40 promoter: SV40 early promoter
   9579..10167   -  rep_origin     ori: high-copy-number ColE1/pMB1/pBR322/pUC origin of replication
  10338..11198   -  CDS            AmpR: β-lactamase; bla; confers resistance to ampicillin, carbenicillin, and related antibiotics
  11199..11303   -  promoter       AmpR promoter: bla
  11440..11578   +  misc_feature   Rosa26 right arm (fragment): right homology arm from intron 1 of the mouse Rosa26 gene (Soriano, 1999)
  13246..13268   +  misc_feature   MCS (fragment): pUC18/19 multiple cloning site
  13299..118     -  CDS            Prkce (across the origin): KPCE_MOUSE - Also known as Pkce, Pkcea. Experimental evidence at protein level: Swiss-Prot protein existence level 1. Calcium-independent, phospholipid- and diacylglycerol (DAG)- dependent serine/threonine-protein kinase that plays essential roles in the regulation of multiple cellular processes linked to cytoskeletal proteins, such as cell adhesion, motility, migration and cell cycle, functions in neuron growth and ion channel regulation, and is involved in immune response, cancer cell invasion and regulation of apoptosis. Mediates cell adhesion to the extracellular matrix via integrin- depen
