[The description below was written by a language model from this plasmid's Addgene catalogue record and pLannotate feature annotations shown in this document.]
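Description:
pMTH PKC epsilon is a mammalian expression plasmid carrying the mouse protein kinase C epsilon (Prkce) cDNA, an insert of about 2.4 kb placed into the roughly 11.5 kb pMTH backbone at a BamHI site that was destroyed during cloning. It is maintained in E. coli as a high-copy plasmid through a ColE1/pUC-type origin and an ampicillin resistance gene with its own bla promoter. Remnants of the tetracycline resistance gene point to pBR322-derived ancestry. For selection in mammalian cells, the plasmid contains a pSV2neo-style cassette. In it, the SV40 enhancer/early promoter drives the Tn5 neomycin phosphotransferase gene, with flanking Tn5 and ble fragments. This is followed by the SV40 small t intron and an SV40 polyadenylation signal, and it confers G418 resistance on stable transfectants.

Neither the catalogue entry nor the annotation names the promoter driving Prkce, so it cannot be stated from this record. Next to the insert are human β-globin sequences: intron fragments, a terminal exon segment, the β-globin polyadenylation signal and the downstream co-transcriptional cleavage element. These would normally supply splicing and 3′ end processing, but they are annotated on the opposite strand from the Prkce reading frame. The long-read sequence is 15,391 nt, larger than the backbone plus a single insert, and it shows two full-length Prkce annotations in the same orientation, one of them spanning the sequence origin. This may reflect a tandem insert or an assembly artefact. A short Rosa26 match is probably incidental. The associated publication used PKC isoform overexpression to test which isoforms mediate phorbol ester-induced myeloid differentiation.
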