Addgene plasmid #8413: pMTH PKC epsilon
Depositing lab: Frederic Mushinski. Depositing organization: National Cancer Institute (NCI). Publication: Phorbol ester-induced myeloid differentiation is mediated by protein kinase C-alpha and -delta and not by protein kinase C-beta II, -epsilon, -zeta, and -eta. Mischak H, Pierce JH, Goodnight J, Kazanietz MG, Blumberg PM, Mushinski JF. J Biol Chem 1993 Sep 25;268(27):20110-5. PubMed 8376369.
Backbone
  Vector backbone: pMTH
  Backbone size w/o insert (bp): 11500
  Vector type: Mammalian Expression
  Selectable markers: Neomycin (select with G418)
Growth in bacteria
  Bacterial resistance: Ampicillin, 100 μg/mL
  Growth temperature: 37°C
  Growth strain: DH5alpha
  Copy number: High Copy
Gene/Insert
  Gene/Insert name: Mouse Protein Kinase C epsilon (alt names: PKC epsilon; PKCe; Protein Kinase C epsilon)
  Species: M. musculus (mouse)
  Insert size (bp): 2400
  Entrez Gene: Prkce (a.k.a. 5830406C15Rik, PKC[e], PKCepsilon, Pkce)
  Cloning method: Restriction Enzyme; 5′ cloning site BamHI (destroyed during cloning); 3′ cloning site BamHI (destroyed during cloning)
  Sequencing primers: 5′ n/a
Resource information
  A portion of this plasmid was derived from a plasmid made by: The pMTH backbone was a gift from Dr. Michael Kuehl (backbone map uploaded here).
Terms and licenses: Academic/Nonprofit Terms; Industry Terms: Not Available to Industry
How to cite: pMTH PKC epsilon was a gift from Frederic Mushinski (Addgene plasmid # 8413 ; http://n2t.net/addgene:8413 ; RRID:Addgene_8413)
