>Addgene plasmid #8413 | pMTH PKC epsilon | addgene partial sequence | sequence record 17002 | MT1-F 5'-gctgtcctctaagcgtcacc-3'
CCTCACTTACTCCGTAGCTCCAGCTTCACCAGATCCTCTAGAGTCGACCTGCAGCCCAAGCTCGCGGATC
AATTCAGTTTCTCAGGGCATCAGGTCTTCACCAAAGTAGGAGAAGCCTTTAAATTCTTCCTGGTTGATCT
GCTTAATGATTGCTTCATCCACAAGTGTAAGTATTGGCTCTTCCCGCGTAAAGTCTTGGTCAAAGTTATT
GACATCTCTTTTGGTTTTAATTCTCGGCTTGAAGGGGGGCTTGATTTTCTTCTGCTCCAGCAGTACCCAG
TCAATCTCCTTGAAGAATGGATGTTGCTTGATGGCGTCCTCCCCGTTCTGCGCTGCCACACAGCCCAGGC
GCTTGTGCGGGTTCTTGGTCATGAAAGCTTTCAGGATGCTGACAGCTTCCTTGCTAAGCCAGACAGGATA
GAGAACATCATCATGAAGGATGGATTCGAACAAGTCGTCCTCGTTGTCAGCTTCAAAGGGGGGCTGCCCA
GCCATCATCTCGTACATCAGCACCCCCAGGGCCCACCAGTCCACTGAGGGGCCGTACTCCAACTCCTGTA
GGATCTCTGGAGCTATGTAGTCAGGAGTCCCACAGAAGGTGGTAGTTGTCACACCATTCATAATCCCTTC
CTTGCACATCCCAAAGTCAGCCAGCTTGCAGTGGCCTTCTGCATCTAGAAGGATGTTGTCCAGTT
